Addgene plasmid #27538: pGEM-T ZfHoxc8a
Depositing lab: Victoria Prince. Depositing organization: University of Chicago. Publication: Zebrafish hox genes: genomic organization and modified colinear expression patterns in the trunk. Prince VE, Joly L, Ekker M, Ho RK. Development. 1998 Feb . 125(3):407-20. PubMed 9425136.
Backbone
  Vector backbone: pGEM-T
  Backbone manufacturer: Promega
  Backbone size w/o insert (bp): 3000
  Vector type: Bacterial Expression
Growth in bacteria
  Bacterial resistance: Ampicillin, 100 μg/mL
  Growth temperature: 37°C
  Growth strain: DH5alpha
  Copy number: High Copy
Gene/Insert
  Gene/Insert name: Hoxc8a (alt name: 3' end clone)
  Species: D. rerio (zebrafish)
  Entrez Gene: hoxc8a (a.k.a. cb341, hoxc8, z-179, zgc:91832)
  Cloning method: Restriction Enzyme; 5′ cloning site EcoRV (destroyed during cloning); 3′ cloning site EcoRV (not destroyed)
  Sequencing primers: 5′ T7; 3′ SP6
Terms and licenses: Academic/Nonprofit Terms; Industry Terms: Not Available to Industry
How to cite: pGEM-T ZfHoxc8a was a gift from Victoria Prince (Addgene plasmid # 27538 ; http://n2t.net/addgene:27538 ; RRID:Addgene_27538)
