[The description below was written by a language model from this plasmid's Addgene catalogue record.]
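Description:
pGEM-T ZfHoxc8a is a small bacterial cloning plasmid carrying a fragment of the zebrafish (Danio rerio) homeobox gene hoxc8a in the Promega pGEM-T backbone, which is about 3 kb without the insert. pGEM-T is a standard high-copy vector designed for cloning PCR products at a linearised EcoRV site. Although the record classes the construct as "bacterial expression", this backbone is generally used for cloning, sequencing and in vitro transcription rather than for producing protein. The plasmid is maintained at high copy number in E. coli under ampicillin selection.

The insert is given the alternative name "3' end clone", indicating that it covers the 3' portion of hoxc8a rather than the full-length coding sequence. The record does not state its exact boundaries or its size. It sits at the EcoRV cloning position, with the 5' junction site destroyed during cloning and the 3' site listed as retained. T7 and SP6 are named as the flanking sequencing primers, consistent with the opposing T7 and SP6 phage RNA polymerase promoters that bracket the pGEM-T cloning site. This arrangement allows either strand of the insert to be transcribed in vitro from linearised template, but the record does not say which promoter yields the antisense strand.

No tags, reporters or eukaryotic regulatory elements are recorded, and no feature table was supplied. The associated work concerns the genomic organisation and expression patterns of zebrafish hox genes in the trunk. A likely use is therefore as a template for riboprobes for in situ hybridisation against hoxc8a transcripts, or as a sequence reference for the gene, although the record does not state a purpose explicitly.
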