>Addgene plasmid #27538 | pGEM-T ZfHoxc8a | addgene partial sequence | sequence record 33943 | 27538 with T7
GCCGCCATGGCCGCGGGATTGCAAGCGCCGTATTGAAGTGTCCCACGCGCTAAGCTTAACTGAACGACAG
GTGAAGATCTGGTTTCAGAATCGCCGAATGAAGTGGAAAAAAGAAAATAACAAAGACAAATTTCCGGGGC
AGAGAGGAGAGGCTGAAGCAGAGGCCGAAGAAGAGGGCAATGAAGACGGTGAAGCGGAGGAAGGAGAAGA
CAAGGAAACGGAAGAGAAAGAGGAAAGCAAGGAGTGATTTTATGGTCTTTTTTATGGTTATATGGCAGAT
ATTGAAGAGGTCTCACGAATGGGAAATGAAAGAGAAGACGCGCCAATTTTATTACAAACAGTTGGGTCAA
AAAGTGAGAAAATCCCCCTCCATACAAATGTACATTGAAACCTGCCCAAAGAAAAAAGGCTTCTTTTTTA
CCAACACACGAAGACTTTTACCATTAGCGAAATGTGGATCTGTGCATTCGACAAATTACTCAAAAGACAG
ACCTACAGGAATACAATAACCCATCGTTTTATATAGGAAATGTTAGCAGCATGAAAAACATATTACGGAA
TTTG
